>Addgene plasmid #80812 | p3E-mKate2-myc no-pA | depositor full sequence | sequence record 153001 | Insert from C:/Users/Dan/Desktop/pEpic Ape Cloning Sequences/mKateHA p3E attB pcr.str 13 to 764 Backbone from C:/Users/Dan/Deskt
CTTGTACAAAGTGGCCATGGTGAGCGAGCTGATTAAGGAGAACATGCACATGAAGCTGTACATGGAGGGC
ACCGTGAACAACCACCACTTCAAGTGCACATCCGAGGGCGAAGGCAAGCCCTACGAGGGCACCCAGACCA
TGAGAATCAAGGCGGTCGAGGGCGGCCCTCTCCCCTTCGCCTTCGACATCCTGGCTACCAGCTTCATGTA
CGGCAGCAAAACCTTCATCAACCACACCCAGGGCATCCCCGACTTCTTTAAGCAGTCCTTCCCCGAGGGC
TTCACATGGGAGAGAGTCACCACATACGAAGACGGGGGCGTGCTGACCGCTACCCAGGACACCAGCCTCC
AGGACGGCTGCCTCATCTACAACGTCAAGATCAGAGGGGTGAACTTCCCATCCAACGGCCCTGTGATGCA
GAAGAAAACACTCGGCTGGGAGGCCTCCACCGAGACCCTGTACCCCGCTGACGGCGGCCTGGAAGGCAGA
GCCGACATGGCCCTGAAGCTCGTGGGCGGGGGCCACCTGATCTGCAACTTGAAGACCACATACAGATCCA
AGAAACCCGCTAAGAACCTCAAGATGCCCGGCGTCTACTATGTGGACAGAAGACTGGAAAGAATCAAGGA
GGCCGACAAAGAGACCTACGTCGAGCAGCACGAGGTGGCTGTGGCCAGATACTGCGACCTCCCTAGCAAA
CTGGGGCACAGAGAACAGAAACTGATCTCTGAAGAAGACCTGTAGCAACTTTATTATACAAAGTTGGCAT
TATAAAAAAGCATTGCTTATCAATTTGTTGCAACGAACAGGTCACTATCAGTCAAAATAAAATCATTATT
TGGAGCTCCATGGTAGCGTTAACGCGGCCGCGATATCCCCTATAGTGAGTCGTATTACATGGTCATAGCT
GTTTCCTGGCAGCTCTGGCCCGTGTCTCAAAATCTCTGATGTTACATTGCACAAGATAAAAATATATCAT
CATGAACAATAAAACTGTCTGCTTACATAAACAGTAATACAAGGGGTGTTATGAGCCATATTCAACGGGA
AACGTCGAGGCCGCGATTAAATTCCAACATGGATGCTGATTTATATGGGTATAAATGGGCTCGCGATAAT
GTCGGGCAATCAGGTGCGACAATCTATCGCTTGTATGGGAAGCCCGATGCGCCAGAGTTGTTTCTGAAAC
ATGGCAAAGGTAGCGTTGCCAATGATGTTACAGATGAGATGGTCAGACTAAACTGGCTGACGGAATTTAT
GCCTCTTCCGACCATCAAGCATTTTATCCGTACTCCTGATGATGCATGGTTACTCACCACTGCGATCCCC
GGAAAAACAGCATTCCAGGTATTAGAAGAATATCCTGATTCAGGTGAAAATATTGTTGATGCGCTGGCAG
TGTTCCTGCGCCGGTTGCATTCGATTCCTGTTTGTAATTGTCCTTTTAACAGCGATCGCGTATTTCGTCT
CGCTCAGGCGCAATCACGAATGAATAACGGTTTGGTTGATGCGAGTGATTTTGATGACGAGCGTAATGGC
TGGCCTGTTGAACAAGTCTGGAAAGAAATGCATAAACTTTTGCCATTCTCACCGGATTCAGTCGTCACTC
ATGGTGATTTCTCACTTGATAACCTTATTTTTGACGAGGGGAAATTAATAGGTTGTATTGATGTTGGACG
AGTCGGAATCGCAGACCGATACCAGGATCTTGCCATCCTATGGAACTGCCTCGGTGAGTTTTCTCCTTCA
TTACAGAAACGGCTTTTTCAAAAATATGGTATTGATAATCCTGATATGAATAAATTGCAGTTTCATTTGA
TGCTCGATGAGTTTTTCTAATCAGAATTGGTTAATTGGTTGTAACACTGGCAGAGCATTACGCTGACTTG
ACGGGACGGCGCAAGCTCATGACCAAAATCCCTTAACGTGAGTTACGCGTCGTTCCACTGAGCGTCAGAC
CCCGTAGAAAAGATCAAAGGATCTTCTTGAGATCCTTTTTTTCTGCGCGTAATCTGCTGCTTGCAAACAA
AAAAACCACCGCTACCAGCGGTGGTTTGTTTGCCGGATCAAGAGCTACCAACTCTTTTTCCGAAGGTAAC
TGGCTTCAGCAGAGCGCAGATACCAAATACTGTCCTTCTAGTGTAGCCGTAGTTAGGCCACCACTTCAAG
AACTCTGTAGCACCGCCTACATACCTCGCTCTGCTAATCCTGTTACCAGTGGCTGCTGCCAGTGGCGATA
AGTCGTGTCTTACCGGGTTGGACTCAAGACGATAGTTACCGGATAAGGCGCAGCGGTCGGGCTGAACGGG
GGGTTCGTGCACACAGCCCAGCTTGGAGCGAACGACCTACACCGAACTGAGATACCTACAGCGTGAGCAT
TGAGAAAGCGCCACGCTTCCCGAAGGGAGAAAGGCGGACAGGTATCCGGTAAGCGGCAGGGTCGGAACAG
GAGAGCGCACGAGGGAGCTTCCAGGGGGAAACGCCTGGTATCTTTATAGTCCTGTCGGGTTTCGCCACCT
CTGACTTGAGCGTCGATTTTTGTGATGCTCGTCAGGGGGGCGGAGCCTATGGAAAAACGCCAGCAACGCG
GCCTTTTTACGGTTCCTGGCCTTTTGCTGGCCTTTTGCTCACATGTTCTTTCCTGCGTTATCCCCTGATT
CTGTGGATAACCGTATTACCGCCTTTGAGTGAGCTGATACCGCTCGCCGCAGCCGAACGACCGAGCGCAG
CGAGTCAGTGAGCGAGGAAGCGGAAGAGCGCCCAATACGCAAACCGCCTCTCCCCGCGCGTTGGCCGATT
CATTAATGCAGCTGGCACGACAGGTTTCCCGACTGGAAAGCGGGCAGTGAGCGCAACGCAATTAATACGC
GTACCGCTAGCCAGGAAGAGTTTGTAGAAACGCAAAAAGGCCATCCGTCAGGATGGCCTTCTGCTTAGTT
TGATGCCTGGCAGTTTATGGCGGGCGTCCTGCCCGCCACCCTCCGGGCCGTTGCTTCACAACGTTCAAAT
CCGCTCCCGGCGGATTTGTCCTACTCAGGAGAGCGTTCACCGACAAACAACAGATAAAACGAAAGGCCCA
GTCTTCCGACTGAGCCTTTCGTTTTATTTGATGCCTGGCAGTTCCCTACTCTCGCGTTAACGCTAGCATG
GATGTTTTCCCAGTCACGACGTTGTAAAACGACGGCCAGTCTTAAGCTCGGGCCCTGCAGCTCTAGAGCT
CGAATTCTACAGGTCACTAATACCATCTAAGTAGTTGATTCATAGTGACTGCATATGTTGTGTTTTACAG
TATTATGTAGTCTGTTTTTTATGCAAAATCTAATTTAATATATTGATATTTATATCATTTTACGTTTCTC
GTTCAACTTT
Features (pLannotate 1.2.2; 12 found; start..end, strand, type, name):
     17..712     +  CDS            mKate2: mKate2 is a basic (constitutively fluorescent) red fluorescent protein published in 2009, derived from Entacmaea quadricolor. It is reported to be a rapidly-maturing monomer with moderate acid sensitivity.
    716..738     +  CDS            3xMyc (fragment): 3 tandem Myc epitope tags
    746..766     -  protein_bind   attB3: mutant version of attB; core recombination site for the Gateway® BP reaction BP Clonase™
    757..842     -  protein_bind   attL1 (fragment): mutant version of attL; recombination site for the Gateway® LR reaction LR Clonase™
    879..897     -  promoter       T7 promoter: promoter for bacteriophage T7 RNA polymerase
   1031..1840    +  CDS            KanR: aminoglycoside phosphotransferase; aph(3')-Ia; confers resistance to kanamycin in bacteria or G418 (Geneticin®) in eukaryotes
   1987..2575    +  rep_origin     ori: high-copy-number ColE1/pMB1/pBR322/pUC origin of replication
   2758..2850    +  CDS            lacI (fragment): lac repressor; lacI; The lac repressor binds to the lac operator to inhibit transcription in E. coli. This inhibition can be relieved by adding lactose or isopropyl-β-D-thiogalactopyranoside (IPTG).
   2905..2932    -  terminator     rrnB T2 terminator: transcription terminator T2 from the E. coli rrnB gene
   3064..3107    +  terminator     rrnB T1 terminator: Escherichia coli rrnB; transcription terminator T1 from the E. coli rrnB gene
   3154..3190    -  CDS            lacZα (fragment): LacZα fragment of β-galactosidase; lacZ fragment
   3261..14      -  protein_bind   attR2 (across the origin): mutant version of attR; recombination site for the Gateway® LR reaction LR Clonase™
