[The description below was written by a language model from this plasmid's Addgene catalogue record and pLannotate feature annotations shown in this document.]
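Description:
p3E-mKate2-myc no-pA is a 3′ entry clone for MultiSite Gateway assembly, built by BP recombination of an attB-flanked PCR product into the Invitrogen pDONR P2R-P3 donor backbone. At 3,370 bp in total, it is a small bacterial plasmid maintained through a high-copy ColE1/pUC-type origin and selected with kanamycin via the aph(3′)-Ia KanR gene. The backbone also carries rrnB T1 and T2 transcription terminators, which insulate the cloning site from read-through in E. coli. A T7 promoter and M13 primer sites lie near the insert, and the annotated short lacI and lacZα fragments appear to be backbone remnants with no functional role.

The roughly 750 bp insert encodes mKate2, a monomeric, rapidly maturing red fluorescent protein derived from Entacmaea quadricolor. It is followed at its C-terminus by a short myc epitope, which the annotation software matched as a fragment of a 3xMyc tag. The cassette is flanked by an attR2 site upstream and an attL-type site downstream. The tool labels the downstream site as an attL1 fragment overlapping attB3, but for this backbone it would be expected to be attL3. No promoter drives the insert and, as the name states, no polyadenylation signal follows it.

The plasmid is therefore not an expression vector in itself, despite the "Mammalian Expression" catalogue category. It is meant to be combined in an LR reaction with a 5′ promoter entry clone, a middle entry clone and a destination vector. This places mKate2-myc downstream of the middle element, presumably as a C-terminal fluorescent and epitope tag, with the polyA supplied by the destination vector. The catalogue insert name reads "mKateHA p3E", which conflicts with the myc tag indicated by the plasmid name, stated purpose and sequence annotation.
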