Addgene plasmid #80812: p3E-mKate2-myc no-pA
Purpose: myc epitope fused to C-terminus of mKate2 without pA
Depositing lab: Philip Washbourne. Depositing organization: University of Oregon. Publication: A MultiSite Gateway Toolkit for Rapid Cloning of Vertebrate Expression Constructs with Diverse Research Applications. Fowler DK, Stewart S, Seredick S, Eisen JS, Stankunas K, Washbourne P. PLoS One. 2016 Aug 8;11(8):e0159277. doi: 10.1371/journal.pone.0159277. eCollection 2016. PONE-D-16-19476 PubMed 27500400.
Backbone
  Vector backbone: pDONR P2R-P3
  Backbone manufacturer: Invitrogen
  Backbone size w/o insert (bp): 2619
  Total vector size (bp): 3370
  Vector type: Mammalian Expression
Growth in bacteria
  Bacterial resistance: Kanamycin, 50 μg/mL
  Growth temperature: 37°C
  Growth strain: DH5alpha
  Copy number: Unknown
Gene/Insert
  Gene/Insert name: mKateHA p3E
  Insert size (bp): 751
  Cloning method: Gateway Cloning
  Sequencing primers: 5′ M13(20)F; 3′ M13R
Resource information
  A portion of this plasmid was derived from a plasmid made by: Evergen
Terms and licenses: Academic/Nonprofit Terms; Industry Terms: Not Available to Industry
How to cite: p3E-mKate2-myc no-pA was a gift from Philip Washbourne (Addgene plasmid # 80812 ; http://n2t.net/addgene:80812 ; RRID:Addgene_80812)
