>Addgene plasmid #80812 | p3E-mKate2-myc no-pA | addgene partial sequence | sequence record 161369 | M13-F20 5'-TGTAAAACGACGGCCAGT-3'
GAGCTCGAATTCTACAGGTCACTAATACCATCTAAGTAGTTGGTTCATAGTGACTGCATATGTTGTGTTT
TACAGTATTATGTAGTCTGTTTTTTATGCAAAATCTAATTTAATATATTGATATTTATATCATTTTACGT
TTCTCGTTCAACTTTCTTGTACAAAGTGGCCATGGTGAGCGAGCTGATTAAGGAGAACATGCACATGAAG
CTGTACATGGAGGGCACCGTGAACAACCACCACTTCAAGTGCACATCCGAGGGCGAAGGCAAGCCCTACG
AGGGCACCCAGACCATGAGAATCAAGGCGGTCGAGGGCGGCCCTCTCCCCTTCGCCTTCGACATCCTGGC
TACCAGCTTCATGTACGGCAGCAAAACCTTCATCAACCACACCCAGGGCATCCCCGACTTCTTTAAGCAG
TCCTTCCCCGAGGGCTTCACATGGGAGAGAGTCACCACATACGAAGACGGGGGCGTGCTGACCGCTACCC
AGGACACCAGCCTCCAGGACGGCTGCCTCATCTACAACGTCAAGATCAGAGGGGTGAACTTCCCATCCAA
CGGCCCTGTGATGCAGAAGAAAACACTCGGCTGGGAGGCCTCCACCGAGACCCTGTACCCCGCTGACGGC
GGCCTGGAAGGCAGAGCCGACATGGCCCTGAAGCTCGTGGGCGGGGGCCACCTGATCTGCAACTTGAAGA
CCACATACAGATCCAAGAAACCCGCTAAGAACCTCAAGATGCCCGGCGTCTACTATGTGGACAGAAGACT
GGAAAGAATCAAGGAGGCCGACAAAGAGAC
