>Addgene plasmid #80812 | p3E-mKate2-myc no-pA | addgene partial sequence | sequence record 161370 | M13-Rev 5'-CAGGAAACAGCTATGACC-3'
TCGCGGCCGCGTTAACGCTACCATGGAGCTCCAAATAATGATTTTATTTTGACTGATAGTGACCTGTTCG
TTGCAACAAATTGATAAGCAATGCTTTTTTATAATGCCAACTTTGTATAATAAAGTTGCTACAGGTCTTC
TTCAGAGATCAGTTTCTGTTCTCTGTGCCCCAGTTTGCTAGGGAGGTCGCAGTATCTGGCCACAGCCACC
TCGTGCTGCTCGACGTAGGTCTCTTTGTCGGCCTCCTTGATTCTTTCCAGTCTTCTGTCCACATAGTAGA
CGCCGGGCATCTTGAGGTTCTTAGCGGGTTTCTTGGATCTGTATGTGGTCTTCAAGTTGCAGATCAGGTG
GCCCCCGCCCACGAGCTTCAGGGCCATGTCGGCTCTGCCTTCCAGGCCGCCGTCAGCGGGGTACAGGGTC
TCGGTGGAGGCCTCCCAGCCGAGTGTTTTCTTCTGCATCACAGGGCCGTTGGATGGGAAGTTCACCCCTC
TGATCTTGACGTTGTAGATGAGGCAGCCGTCCTGGAGGCTGGTGTCCTGGGTAGCGGTCAGCACGCCCCC
GTCTTCGTATGTGGTGACTCTCTCCCATGTGAAGCCCTCGGGGAAGGACTGCTTAAAGAAGTCGGGGATG
CCCTGGGTGTGGTTGATGAAGGTTTTGCTGCCGTACATGAAGCTGGTAGCCAGGATGTCGAAGGCGAAGG
GGAGAGGGCCGCCCTCGACCGCCTTGATTCTCATGGTCTGGGTGCCCTCGTAGGGCTTGCCTTCGCCCTC
GGATGTGCACTTGAAGTGGTGGTTGTTCACGGTGCCCTC
